Addgene plasmid #168637: pDONR223 MERS-CoV NSP10_stop
Purpose: Gateway-compatible Entry vector
Depositing lab: Fritz Roth. Depositing organization: Sinai Health System. Publication: A resource of human coronavirus protein-coding sequences in a flexible, multipurpose Gateway Entry clone collection. Weller B, Lin CW, Pogoutse O, Sauer M, Marin-de la Rosa N, Strobel A, Young V, Knapp JJ, Rayhan A, Falter C, Kim DK, Roth FP, Falter-Braun P. G3 (Bethesda). 2023 Jul 5;13(7):jkad105. doi: 10.1093/g3journal/jkad105. PubMed 37267226.
Backbone
  Vector backbone: pDONR223
  Backbone manufacturer: Rual et al, Genome Res. 14:2128-2135, 2004.
  Backbone size w/o insert (bp): 5005
  Vector type: Other
Growth in bacteria
  Bacterial resistance: Spectinomycin, 50 μg/mL
  Growth temperature: 37°C
  Growth strain: DH5alpha
  Copy number: Unknown
Gene/Insert
  Gene/Insert name: NSP10
  Species: Other
  Insert size (bp): 420
  Entrez Gene: orf1ab (a.k.a. G128_gp01)
  Cloning method: Gateway Cloning
  Sequencing primers: 5′ m13-For; 3′ m13-Rev
Resource information
  A portion of this plasmid was derived from a plasmid made by: Falter-Braun Lab
Terms and licenses: Academic/Nonprofit Terms; Industry Terms
How to cite: pDONR223 MERS-CoV NSP10_stop was a gift from Fritz Roth (Addgene plasmid # 168637 ; http://n2t.net/addgene:168637 ; RRID:Addgene_168637)
