[The description below was written by a language model from this plasmid's Addgene catalogue record.]
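Description:
pDONR223 MERS-CoV NSP10_stop is a Gateway-compatible Entry clone built on the pDONR223 donor backbone (listed as about 5 kb without insert) and carrying the coding sequence for non-structural protein 10 (NSP10) of MERS coronavirus. The insert is about 420 bp and corresponds to a portion of the viral orf1ab replicase polyprotein gene, from which NSP10 is normally released by proteolytic processing. It was introduced by Gateway recombination, so in the finished Entry clone the open reading frame should be flanked by attL recombination sites, although no feature table is provided to confirm the exact junctions. The plasmid is propagated in standard E. coli cloning strains such as DH5alpha under spectinomycin selection. The copy number is recorded as unknown and the origin of replication is not stated. M13 forward and reverse primer sites flank the insert for sequence verification.

As an Entry vector, the construct has no promoter recorded for expressing NSP10 and is not meant for expression itself. It serves as a shuttle from which the ORF can be moved by LR recombination into any compatible Destination vector, which then supplies the promoter, tags and host-specific elements. The "_stop" suffix suggests that the ORF retains a stop codon, which would suit native or N-terminally tagged expression rather than C-terminal fusions, though the record does not spell this out. The plasmid belongs to a collection of human coronavirus protein-coding sequences assembled as a flexible, multipurpose Gateway resource, for uses such as expression studies of viral proteins.
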