>Addgene plasmid #168637 | pDONR223 MERS-CoV NSP10_stop | depositor partial sequence | sequence record 326846 | Inserted CDS with Stop codon
ATG
[420 nt withheld, positions 4-423]
TAA
